Addgene plasmid #158984: LDB-3-p65
Purpose: Expresses LDB-3 fused with a C-terminal p65 transcriptional activation domain in mammalian cells
Depositing lab: Liangcai Gu. Depositing organization: University of Washington. Publication: Creating Red Light-Switchable Protein Dimerization Systems as Genetically Encoded Actuators with High Specificity. Huang Z, Li Z, Zhang X, Kang S, Dong R, Sun L, Fu X, Vaisar D, Watanabe K, Gu L. ACS Synth Biol. 2020 Nov 12. doi: 10.1021/acssynbio.0c00397. PubMed 33179507.
Backbone
  Vector backbone: pBobi
  Backbone size w/o insert (bp): 8877
  Total vector size (bp): 10236
  Vector type: Mammalian Expression, Lentiviral
  Selectable markers: Zeocin
Growth in bacteria
  Bacterial resistance: Ampicillin, 100 μg/mL
  Growth temperature: 37°C
  Growth strain: NEB Stable
  Copy number: High Copy
Gene/Insert
  Gene/Insert name: LDB-3-p65
  Species: Synthetic
  Insert size (bp): 1359
  Promoter: CMV
  Tag / fusion protein: Myc tag (C terminal on backbone)
  Cloning method: Gibson Cloning
  Sequencing primers: 5′ AGC TCG TTT AGT GAA CCG TCA GAT CG; 3′ AAT TCC TCG GTA CCA CCG GTT C
Terms and licenses: Academic/Nonprofit Terms; Industry Terms: Not Available to Industry
How to cite: LDB-3-p65 was a gift from Liangcai Gu (Addgene plasmid # 158984 ; http://n2t.net/addgene:158984 ; RRID:Addgene_158984)
