[The description below was written by a language model from this plasmid's Addgene catalogue record and pLannotate feature annotations shown in this document.]
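Description:
LDB-3-p65 is a lentiviral mammalian expression plasmid of about 10.2 kb, built on the pBobi backbone. It carries a synthetic fusion of the binder LDB-3 to a C-terminal p65 transcriptional activation domain. In bacteria it is maintained through a high-copy ColE1/pUC-type origin with ampicillin resistance, and an f1 origin is also present. Outside the viral unit, an SV40 promoter/EM7 promoter–BleoR cassette with an SV40 polyadenylation signal provides Zeocin selection in mammalian cells.

The transfer cassette has the usual third-generation layout. A CMV enhancer/promoter is joined to a truncated HIV-1 5' LTR to drive genomic RNA production. This is followed by the Ψ packaging signal with a gag fragment, the RRE for Rev-dependent export and the cPPT/CTS. Downstream come a WPRE to boost transcript expression, 3' LTR sequences and a bGH polyadenylation signal.

An internal CMV enhancer/promoter drives the roughly 1.36 kb insert. In the feature table, its N-terminal part is annotated by similarity to a mouse immunoglobulin heavy-chain variable region, which suggests that LDB-3 is an antibody-like single-domain binder. This is followed by the human RelA (p65) activation domain. The catalogue lists a C-terminal Myc tag supplied by the backbone, although the annotation does not pick it up as a feature. A chimeric intron is annotated downstream of the coding region.

The associated work concerns red light-switchable protein dimerization systems. On that basis, the construct most likely serves as the activation-domain half of a light-controlled, two-hybrid-style transcriptional switch. The record does not name the binding partner or the reporter.
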