Features (pLannotate 1.2.2; 34 found; start..end, strand, type, name):
     28..80      -  misc_feature   bom (fragment): basis of mobility region from pBR322
    235..614     +  enhancer       CMV enhancer: human cytomegalovirus immediate early enhancer
    615..814     +  promoter       CMV promoter: human cytomegalovirus (CMV) immediate early promoter
    832..1012    +  LTR            5' LTR (truncated): truncated 5' long terminal repeat (LTR) from HIV-1
   1059..1184    +  misc_feature   HIV-1 Ψ: packaging signal of human immunodeficiency virus type 1
   1168..1531    +  CDS            HIV-1 gag (fragment): gag protein from human immunodeficiency virus 1; gag
   1677..1910    +  misc_feature   RRE: The Rev response element (RRE) of HIV-1 allows for Rev-dependent mRNA export from the nucleus to the cytoplasm.
   2287..2387    +  CDS            Rev (fragment): human immunodeficiency virus 1 (HIV-1) Rev protein; rev; enhances nuclear export of unspliced and incompletely spliced viral mRNAs
   2391..2507    +  misc_feature   cPPT/CTS: central polypurine tract and central termination sequence of HIV-1
   2530..2833    +  enhancer       CMV enhancer: human cytomegalovirus immediate early enhancer
   2834..3037    +  promoter       CMV promoter: human cytomegalovirus (CMV) immediate early promoter
   3300..3683    +  CDS            HVM25_MOUSE: Experimental evidence at protein level: Swiss-Prot protein existence level 1. From Mus musculus (Mouse).
   4125..4496    +  CDS            RelA (p65) AD: transcriptional activation domain of human RelA, also known as p65 (O'Shea and Perkins, 2008)
   4636..4865    +  intron         chimeric intron: chimera between introns from adenovirus and immunoglobulin heavy chain genes
   4929..5039    +  CDS            nef (fragment): NEF_HV1Z2 - Experimental evidence at protein level: Swiss-Prot protein existence level 1. Extracellular Nef protein targets CD4(+) T-lymphocytes for apoptosis by interacting with CXCR4 surface receptors. From Human immunodeficiency virus type 1 group M subtype D (isolate Z2/CDC-Z34) (HIV-1).
   5042..5630    +  misc_feature   WPRE: woodchuck hepatitis virus posttranscriptional regulatory element
   5647..5715    +  CDS            nef (fragment): NEF_HV1Z2 - Experimental evidence at protein level: Swiss-Prot protein existence level 1. Extracellular Nef protein targets CD4(+) T-lymphocytes for apoptosis by interacting with CXCR4 surface receptors. From Human immunodeficiency virus type 1 group M subtype D (isolate Z2/CDC-Z34) (HIV-1).
   5717..6029    +  LTR            5' LTR (fragment): 5' long terminal repeat (LTR) from HIV-1
   6037..6217    +  LTR            5' LTR (truncated): truncated 5' long terminal repeat (LTR) from HIV-1
   6249..6473    +  polyA_signal   bGH poly(A) signal: bovine growth hormone polyadenylation signal
   6477..6498    +  promoter       SV40 promoter (fragment): SV40 enhancer and early promoter
   6519..6947    +  rep_origin     f1 ori (sequence partly withheld): f1 bacteriophage origin of replication; arrow indicates direction of (+) strand synthesis
   6961..7290    +  promoter       SV40 promoter: SV40 enhancer and early promoter
   7338..7385    +  promoter       EM7 promoter: synthetic bacterial promoter&nbsp
   7404..7778    +  CDS            BleoR: antibiotic-binding protein; Sh ble from Streptoalloteichus hindustanus; confers resistance to bleomycin, phleomycin, and Zeocin™
   7788..7913    +  CDS            ble (fragment): BLE_KLEPN - Experimental evidence at protein level: Swiss-Prot protein existence level 1. Binding protein with a strong affinity to the bleomycin family of antibiotics. Binds to CL990; an antimitotic-antibiotic compound. From Klebsiella pneumoniae.
   7908..8029    +  polyA_signal   SV40 poly(A) signal: SV40 polyadenylation signal
   8102..8118    -  protein_bind   lac operator: The lac repressor binds to the lac operator to inhibit transcription in E. coli. This inhibition can be relieved by adding lactose or isopropyl-β-D-thiogalactopyranoside (IPTG). lac repressor encoded by lacI
   8126..8156    -  promoter       lac promoter: promoter for the E. coli lac operon
   8171..8192    -  protein_bind   CAP binding site: CAP binding activates transcription in the presence of cAMP. E. coli catabolite activator protein
   8205..8297    -  CDS            lacI (fragment): lac repressor; lacI; The lac repressor binds to the lac operator to inhibit transcription in E. coli. This inhibition can be relieved by adding lactose or isopropyl-β-D-thiogalactopyranoside (IPTG).
   8480..9068    -  rep_origin     ori: high-copy-number ColE1/pMB1/pBR322/pUC origin of replication
   9239..10099   -  CDS            AmpR: β-lactamase; bla; confers resistance to ampicillin, carbenicillin, and related antibiotics
  10100..10204   -  promoter       AmpR promoter: bla
>Addgene plasmid #158984 | LDB-3-p65 | addgene full sequence | sequence record 310674 | Addgene NGS Result
GACGGATCGGGAGATCTCCCGATCCCCTATGGTGCACTCTCAGTACAATCTGCTCTGATGCCGCATAGTT
AAGCCAGTATCTGCTCCCTGCTTGTGTGTTGGAGGTCGCTGAGTAGTGCGCGAGCAAAATTTAAGCTACA
ACAAGGCAAGGCTTGACCGACAATTGCATGAAGAATCTGCTTAGGGTTAGGCGTTTTGCGCTGCTTCGCG
ATGTACGGGCCAGATATACGCGTTGACATTGATTATTGACTAGTTATTAATAGTAATCAATTACGGGGTC
ATTAGTTCATAGCCCATATATGGAGTTCCGCGTTACATAACTTACGGTAAATGGCCCGCCTGGCTGACCG
CCCAACGACCCCCGCCCATTGACGTCAATAATGACGTATGTTCCCATAGTAACGCCAATAGGGACTTTCC
ATTGACGTCAATGGGTGGAGTATTTACGGTAAACTGCCCACTTGGCAGTACATCAAGTGTATCATATGCC
AAGTACGCCCCCTATTGACGTCAATGACGGTAAATGGCCCGCCTGGCATTATGCCCAGTACATGACCTTA
TGGGACTTTCCTACTTGGCAGTACATCTACGTATTAGTCATCGCTATTACCATGGTGATGCGGTTTTGGC
AGTACATCAATGGGCGTGGATAGCGGTTTGACTCACGGGGATTTCCAAGTCTCCACCCCATTGACGTCAA
TGGGAGTTTGTTTTGGCACCAAAATCAACGGGACTTTCCAAAATGTCGTAACAACTCCGCCCCATTGACG
CAAATGGGCGGTAGGCGTGTACGGTGGGAGGTCTATATAAGCAGCGCGTTTTGCCTGTACTGGGTCTCTC
TGGTTAGACCAGATCTGAGCCTGGGAGCTCTCTGGCTAACTAGGGAACCCACTGCTTAAGCCTCAATAAA
GCTTGCCTTGAGTGCTTCAAGTAGTGTGTGCCCGTCTGTTGTGTGACTCTGGTAACTAGAGATCCCTCAG
ACCCTTTTAGTCAGTGTGGAAAATCTCTAGCAGTGGCGCCCGAACAGGGACTTGAAAGCGAAAGGGAAAC
CAGAGGAGCTCTCTCGACGCAGGACTCGGCTTGCTGAAGCGCGCACGGCAAGAGGCGAGGGGCGGCGACT
GGTGAGTACGCCAAAAATTTTGACTAGCGGAGGCTAGAAGGAGAGAGATGGGTGCGAGAGCGTCAGTATT
AAGCGGGGGAGAATTAGATCGCGATGGGAAAAAATTCGGTTAAGGCCAGGGGGAAAGAAAAAATATAAAT
TAAAACATATAGTATGGGCAAGCAGGGAGCTAGAACGATTCGCAGTTAATCCTGGCCTGTTAGAAACATC
AGAAGGCTGTAGACAAATACTGGGACAGCTACAACCATCCCTTCAGACAGGATCAGAAGAACTTAGATCA
TTATATAATACAGTAGCAACCCTCTATTGTGTGCATCAAAGGATAGAGATAAAAGACACCAAGGAAGCTT
TAGACAAGATAGAGGAAGAGCAAAACAAAAGTAAGACCACCGCACAGCAAGCGGCCGCTGATCTTCAGAC
CTGGAGGAGGAGATATGAGGGACAATTGGAGAAGTGAATTATATAAATATAAAGTAGTAAAAATTGAACC
ATTAGGAGTAGCACCCACCAAGGCAAAGAGAAGAGTGGTGCAGAGAGAAAAAAGAGCAGTGGGAATAGGA
GCTTTGTTCCTTGGGTTCTTGGGAGCAGCAGGAAGCACTATGGGCGCAGCGTCAATGACGCTGACGGTAC
AGGCCAGACAATTATTGTCTGGTATAGTGCAGCAGCAGAACAATTTGCTGAGGGCTATTGAGGCGCAACA
GCATCTGTTGCAACTCACAGTCTGGGGCATCAAGCAGCTCCAGGCAAGAATCCTGGCTGTGGAAAGATAC
CTAAAGGATCAACAGCTCCTGGGGATTTGGGGTTGCTCTGGAAAACTCATTTGCACCACTGCTGTGCCTT
GGAATGCTAGTTGGAGTAATAAATCTCTGGAACAGATTTGGAATCACACGACCTGGATGGAGTGGGACAG
AGAAATTAACAATTACACAAGCTTAATACACTCCTTAATTGAAGAATCGCAAAACCAGCAAGAAAAGAAT
GAACAAGAATTATTGGAATTAGATAAATGGGCAAGTTTGTGGAATTGGTTTAACATAACAAATTGGCTGT
GGTATATAAAATTATTCATAATGATAGTAGGAGGCTTGGTAGGTTTAAGAATAGTTTTTGCTGTACTTTC
TATAGTGAATAGAGTTAGGCAGGGATATTCACCATTATCGTTTCAGACCCACCTCCCAACCCCGAGGGGA
CCCGACAGGCCCGAAGGAATAGAAGAAGAAGGTGGAGAGAGAGACAGAGACAGATCCATTCGATTAGTGA
ACGGATCAACTTTTAAAAGAAAAGGGGGGATTGGGGGGTACAGTGCAGGGGAAAGAATAGTAGACATAAT
AGCAACAGACATACAAACTAAAGAATTACAAAAACAAATTACAAAATTCAAAATTTTATCGATAAGCTTG
GGAGTTCCGCGTTACATAACTTACGGTAAATGGCCCGCCTGGCTGACCGCCCAACGACCCCCGCCCATTG
ACGTCAATAATGACGTATGTTCCCATAGTAACGCCAATAGGGACTTTCCATTGACGTCAATGGGTGGAGT
ATTTACGGTAAACTGCCCACTTGGCAGTACATCAAGTGTATCATATGCCAAGTACGCCCCCTATTGACGT
CAATGACGGTAAATGGCCCGCCTGGCATTATGCCCAGTACATGACCTTATGGGACTTTCCTACTTGGCAG
TACATCTACGTATTAGTCATCGCTATTACCATGGTGATGCGGTTTTGGCAGTACATCAATGGGCGTGGAT
AGCGGTTTGACTCACGGGGATTTCCAAGTCTCCACCCCATTGACGTCAATGGGAGTTTGTTTTGGCACCA
AAATCAACGGGACTTTCCAAAATGTCGTAACAACTCCGCCCCATTGACGCAAATGGGCGGTAGGCGTGTA
CGGTGGGAGGTCTATATAAGCAGAGCTCGTTTAGTGAACCGTCAGATCGCCTGGAGACGCCATCCACGCT
GTTTTGACCTCCATAGAAGACACCGACTGAGCTCTTAAGGTTGCCACCATGGGATCCCCCAAGAAGAAGC
GCAAGGTGGAAGCTAGCGCTTCCCCGAAGAAAAAGCGGAAAGTCGAGGCCTCCGCATCTCCAAAAAAAAA
AAGCAAGGTTGAAGCATCTGGATCCGGTACCGGAGGAAGTGGCAGCTCTGGCGGCAGTGGAGGGTCTGGT
GGCAGCGGAGAAGTTCAGCTGCAGGCAAGCGGTGGTGGTTTTGTTCAGCCTGGTGGTAGCCTGCGTCTGA
GCTGTGCAGCCAGCGGTTTTACCTGGGATCATTACATCATGGGCTGGTTTCGCCAGGCACCGGGTAAAGA
ACGTGAATTTGTTAGCGCAATCAGCGAAAATGGTGATGCATGGAATTATTATGCCGATAGCGTGAAAGGT
CGCTTTACCATTAGCCGTGATAATAGCAAAAATACCGTTTACCTGCAGATGAATAGTCTGCGTGCAGAAG
ATACCGCAACCTATTATTGTGCAATCGGTTTTGATGTTCCATCTGGTCGTTCTTGGCAGGGTTCTCATTT
TTGGATGTATTGGGGTCAGGGCACCCAGGTTACCGTTAGCAGCAGCGGCGGCGGTGGCAGTCAGTACCTG
CCAGATACAGACGATCGTCACCGGATTGAGGAGAAACGTAAAAGGACATATGAGACCTTCAAGAGCATCA
TGAAGAAGAGTCCTTTCAGCGGACCCACCGACCCCCGGCCTCCACCTCGACGCATTGCTGTGCCTTCCCG
CAGCTCAGCTTCTGTCCCCAAGCCAGCACCCCAGCCCTATCCCTTTACGTCATCCCTGAGCACCATCAAC
TATGATGAGTTTCCCACCATGGTGTTTCCTTCTGGGCAGATCAGCCAGGCCTCGGCCTTGGCCCCGGCCC
CTCCCCAAGTCCTGCCCCAGGCTCCAGCCCCTGCCCCTGCTCCAGCCATGGTATCAGCTCTGGCCCAGGC
CCCAGCCCCTGTCCCAGTCCTAGCCCCAGGCCCTCCTCAGGCTGTGGCCCCACCTGCCCCCAAGCCCACC
CAGGCTGGGGAAGGAACGCTGTCAGAGGCCCTGCTGCAGCTGCAGTTTGATGATGAAGACCTGGGGGCCT
TGCTTGGCAACAGCACAGACCCAGCTGTGTTCACAGACCTGGCATCCGTCGACAACTCCGAGTTTCAGCA
GCTGCTGAACCAGGGCATACCTGTGGCCCCCCACACAACTGAGCCCATGCTGATGGAGTACCCTGAGGCT
ATAACTCGCCTAGTGACAGGGGCCCAGAGGCCCCCCGACCCAGCTCCTGCTCCACTGGGGGCCCCGGGGC
TCCCCAATGGCCTCCTTTCAGGAGATGAAGACTTCTCCTCCATTGCGGACATGGACTTCTCAGCCCTGCT
GAGTCAGATCAGCTCCCTCGAGGGTGGTGGTTCCGGTGAGCAGAAGCTGATCTCAGAGGAGGACCTGTGA
TCGAGCCATGGAAGCTTGATATCTAACTGACTGAACCGGTGGTACCGAGGAATTAATTCGCTGTCTGCGA
GGGCCAGCTGTTGGGGTGAGTACTCCCTCTCAAAAGCGGGCATGACTTCTGCGCTAAGATTGTCAGTTTC
CAAAAACGAGGAGGATTTGATATTCACCTGGCCCGCGGTGATGCCTTTGAGGGTGGCCGCGTCCATCTGG
TCAGAAAAGACAATCTTTTTGTTGTCAAGCTTGAGGTGTGGCAGGCTTGAGATCTGGCCATACACTTGAG
TGACAATGACATCCACTTTGCCTTTCTCTCCACAGGTGTCCACTCCCAGGTCCAACTGCAGGTCGAGCAT
GCATCTAGGGCGGCCAATTCCGCCGATCCTGGAAAAACATGGAGCAATCACAAGTAGCAATACAGCAGCT
ACCAATGCTGATTGTGCCTGGCTAGAAGCACAAGAGGAGGAGGAGGTGGGTTTTCCAGTCACACCTCAGA
CAATCAACCTCTGGATTACAAAATTTGTGAAAGATTGACTGGTATTCTTAACTATGTTGCTCCTTTTACG
CTATGTGGATACGCTGCTTTAATGCCTTTGTATCATGCTATTGCTTCCCGTATGGCTTTCATTTTCTCCT
CCTTGTATAAATCCTGGTTGCTGTCTCTTTATGAGGAGTTGTGGCCCGTTGTCAGGCAACGTGGCGTGGT
GTGCACTGTGTTTGCTGACGCAACCCCCACTGGTTGGGGCATTGCCACCACCTGTCAGCTCCTTTCCGGG
ACTTTCGCTTTCCCCCTCCCTATTGCCACGGCGGAACTCATCGCCGCCTGCCTTGCCCGCTGCTGGACAG
GGGCTCGGCTGTTGGGCACTGACAATTCCGTGGTGTTGTCGGGGAAGCTGACGTCCTTTCCATGGCTGCT
CGCCTGTGTTGCCACCTGGATTCTGCGCGGGACGTCCTTCTGCTACGTCCCTTCGGCCCTCAATCCAGCG
GACCTTCCTTCCCGCGGCCTGCTGCCGGCTCTGCGGCCTCTTCCGCGTCTTCGCCTTCGCCCTCAGACGA
GTCGGATCTCCCTTTGGGCCGCCTCCCCGCCTGGAATTCGAGCTCGGTACCTTTAAGACCAATGACTTAC
AAGGCAGCTGTAGATCTTAGCCACTTTTTAAAAGAAAAGGGGGGACTGGAAGGGCTAATTCACTCCCAAC
GAAGACAAGATATCCTTGATCTGTGGATCTACCACACACAAGGCTACTTCCCTGATTGGCAGAACTACAC
ACCAGGGCCAGGGATCAGATATCCACTGACCTTTGGATGGTGCTACAAGCTAGTACCAGTTGAGCAAGAG
AAGGTAGAAGAAGCCAATGAAGGAGAGAACACCCGCTTGTTACACCCTGTGAGCCTGCATGGGATGGATG
ACCCGGAGAGAGAAGTATTAGAGTGGAGGTTTGACAGCCGCCTAGCATTTCATCACATGGCCCGAGAGCT
GCATCCGGACTGTACTGGGTCTCTCTGGTTAGACCAGATCTGAGCCTGGGAGCTCTCTGGCTAACTAGGG
AACCCACTGCTTAAGCCTCAATAAAGCTTGCCTTGAGTGCTTCAAGTAGTGTGTGCCCGTCTGTTGTGTG
ACTCTGGTAACTAGAGATCCCTCAGACCCTTTTAGTCAGTGTGGAAAATCTCTAGCAGGGCCGCTTTAAA
CCCGCTGATCAGCCTCGACTGTGCCTTCTAGTTGCCAGCCATCTGTTGTTTGCCCCTCCCCCGTGCCTTC
CTTGACCCTGGAAGGTGCCACTCCCACTGTCCTTTCCTAATAAAATGAGGAAATTGCATCGCATTGTCTG
AGTAGGTGTCATTCTATTCTGGGGGGTGGGGTGGGGCAGGACAGCAAGGGGGAGGATTGGGAAGACAATA
GCAGGCATGCTGGGGATGCGGTGGGCTCTATGGCTTCTGAGGCGGAAAGAACCAGCTGGGGCTCTAGGGG
GTATCCCC
[124 nt withheld, positions 6519-6642]
C
[91 nt withheld, positions 6644-6734]
A
[49 nt withheld, positions 6736-6784]
CCTTTGACGTTGGAGTCCACGTTCTTT
[37 nt withheld, positions 6812-6848]
ACCCTATCTCGGTCTATTCTTTTGATTTATAAGGGATTTTGCCGATTTCGGCCTATTGGTTAAAAAATGA
GCTGATTTAACAAAAATTTAACGCGAATTAATTCTGTGGAATGTGTGTCAGTTAGGGTGTGGAAAGTCCC
CAGGCTCCCCAGCAGGCAGAAGTATGCAAAGCATGCATCTCAATTAGTCAGCAACCAGGTGTGGAAAGTC
CCCAGGCTCCCCAGCAGGCAGAAGTATGCAAAGCATGCATCTCAATTAGTCAGCAACCATAGTCCCGCCC
CTAACTCCGCCCATCCCGCCCCTAACTCCGCCCAGTTCCGCCCATTCTCCGCCCCATGGCTGACTAATTT
TTTTTATTTATGCAGAGGCCGAGGCCGCCTCTGCCTCTGAGCTATTCCAGAAGTAGTGAGGAGGCTTTTT
TGGAGGCCTAGGCTTTTGCAAAAAGCTCCCGGGAGCTTGTATATCCATTTTCGGATCTGATCAGCACGTG
TTGACAATTAATCATCGGCATAGTATATCGGCATAGTATAATACGACAAGGTGAGGAACTAAACCATGGC
CAAGTTGACCAGTGCCGTTCCGGTGCTCACCGCGCGCGACGTCGCCGGAGCGGTCGAGTTCTGGACCGAC
CGGCTCGGGTTCTCCCGGGACTTCGTGGAGGACGACTTCGCCGGTGTGGTCCGGGACGACGTGACCCTGT
TCATCAGCGCGGTCCAGGACCAGGTGGTGCCGGACAACACCCTGGCCTGGGTGTGGGTGCGCGGCCTGGA
CGAGCTGTACGCCGAGTGGTCGGAGGTCGTGTCCACGAACTTCCGGGACGCCTCCGGGCCGGCCATGACC
GAGATCGGCGAGCAGCCGTGGGGGCGGGAGTTCGCCCTGCGCGACCCGGCCGGCAACTGCGTGCACTTCG
TGGCCGAGGAGCAGGACTGACACGTGCTACGAGATTTCGATTCCACCGCCGCCTTCTATGAAAGGTTGGG
CTTCGGAATCGTTTTCCGGGACGCCGGCTGGATGATCCTCCAGCGCGGGGATCTCATGCTGGAGTTCTTC
GCCCACCCCAACTTGTTTATTGCAGCTTATAATGGTTACAAATAAAGCAATAGCATCACAAATTTCACAA
ATAAAGCATTTTTTTCACTGCATTCTAGTTGTGGTTTGTCCAAACTCATCAATGTATCTTATCATGTCTG
TATACCGTCGACCTCTAGCTAGAGCTTGGCGTAATCATGGTCATAGCTGTTTCCTGTGTGAAATTGTTAT
CCGCTCACAATTCCACACAACATACGAGCCGGAAGCATAAAGTGTAAAGCCTGGGGTGCCTAATGAGTGA
GCTAACTCACATTAATTGCGTTGCGCTCACTGCCCGCTTTCCAGTCGGGAAACCTGTCGTGCCAGCTGCA
TTAATGAATCGGCCAACGCGCGGGGAGAGGCGGTTTGCGTATTGGGCGCTCTTCCGCTTCCTCGCTCACT
GACTCGCTGCGCTCGGTCGTTCGGCTGCGGCGAGCGGTATCAGCTCACTCAAAGGCGGTAATACGGTTAT
CCACAGAATCAGGGGATAACGCAGGAAAGAACATGTGAGCAAAAGGCCAGCAAAAGGCCAGGAACCGTAA
AAAGGCCGCGTTGCTGGCGTTTTTCCATAGGCTCCGCCCCCCTGACGAGCATCACAAAAATCGACGCTCA
AGTCAGAGGTGGCGAAACCCGACAGGACTATAAAGATACCAGGCGTTTCCCCCTGGAAGCTCCCTCGTGC
GCTCTCCTGTTCCGACCCTGCCGCTTACCGGATACCTGTCCGCCTTTCTCCCTTCGGGAAGCGTGGCGCT
TTCTCATAGCTCACGCTGTAGGTATCTCAGTTCGGTGTAGGTCGTTCGCTCCAAGCTGGGCTGTGTGCAC
GAACCCCCCGTTCAGCCCGACCGCTGCGCCTTATCCGGTAACTATCGTCTTGAGTCCAACCCGGTAAGAC
ACGACTTATCGCCACTGGCAGCAGCCACTGGTAACAGGATTAGCAGAGCGAGGTATGTAGGCGGTGCTAC
AGAGTTCTTGAAGTGGTGGCCTAACTACGGCTACACTAGAAGAACAGTATTTGGTATCTGCGCTCTGCTG
AAGCCAGTTACCTTCGGAAAAAGAGTTGGTAGCTCTTGATCCGGCAAACAAACCACCGCTGGTAGCGGTG
GTTTTTTTGTTTGCAAGCAGCAGATTACGCGCAGAAAAAAAGGATCTCAAGAAGATCCTTTGATCTTTTC
TACGGGGTCTGACGCTCAGTGGAACGAAAACTCACGTTAAGGGATTTTGGTCATGAGATTATCAAAAAGG
ATCTTCACCTAGATCCTTTTAAATTAAAAATGAAGTTTTAAATCAATCTAAAGTATATATGAGTAAACTT
GGTCTGACAGTTACCAATGCTTAATCAGTGAGGCACCTATCTCAGCGATCTGTCTATTTCGTTCATCCAT
AGTTGCCTGACTCCCCGTCGTGTAGATAACTACGATACGGGAGGGCTTACCATCTGGCCCCAGTGCTGCA
ATGATACCGCGAGACCCACGCTCACCGGCTCCAGATTTATCAGCAATAAACCAGCCAGCCGGAAGGGCCG
AGCGCAGAAGTGGTCCTGCAACTTTATCCGCCTCCATCCAGTCTATTAATTGTTGCCGGGAAGCTAGAGT
AAGTAGTTCGCCAGTTAATAGTTTGCGCAACGTTGTTGCCATTGCTACAGGCATCGTGGTGTCACGCTCG
TCGTTTGGTATGGCTTCATTCAGCTCCGGTTCCCAACGATCAAGGCGAGTTACATGATCCCCCATGTTGT
GCAAAAAAGCGGTTAGCTCCTTCGGTCCTCCGATCGTTGTCAGAAGTAAGTTGGCCGCAGTGTTATCACT
CATGGTTATGGCAGCACTGCATAATTCTCTTACTGTCATGCCATCCGTAAGATGCTTTTCTGTGACTGGT
GAGTACTCAACCAAGTCATTCTGAGAATAGTGTATGCGGCGACCGAGTTGCTCTTGCCCGGCGTCAATAC
GGGATAATACCGCGCCACATAGCAGAACTTTAAAAGTGCTCATCATTGGAAAACGTTCTTCGGGGCGAAA
ACTCTCAAGGATCTTACCGCTGTTGAGATCCAGTTCGATGTAACCCACTCGTGCACCCAACTGATCTTCA
GCATCTTTTACTTTCACCAGCGTTTCTGGGTGAGCAAAAACAGGAAGGCAAAATGCCGCAAAAAAGGGAA
TAAGGGCGACACGGAAATGTTGAATACTCATACTCTTCCTTTTTCAATATTATTGAAGCATTTATCAGGG
TTATTGTCTCATGAGCGGATACATATTTGAATGTATTTAGAAAAATAAACAAATAGGGGTTCCGCGCACA
TTTCCCCGAAAAGTGCCACCTGACGTC
